Addgene plasmid #192496: pAAV-U6-DR30(SapI)-CMV-intron-MCS-pA
Purpose: To express CasRX gRNA and contains MCS to insert coding region of interest
Depositing lab: Jonathan Ploski. Depositing organization: Pennsylvania State University, College of Medicine. Publication: Adeno-associated viral vector resource for the RNA-targeting Cas13d: A comparison of high-fidelity variants, DjCas13d and hfCas13d. Back F, Sandoval A, Vu LM, Hong VM, Bhaskara A, Rodriguez SR, O'Brien JT, Kolber BJ, Kroener S, Ploski JE. Mol Ther Methods Clin Dev. 2025 Aug 20;33(4):101565. doi: 10.1016/j.omtm.2025.101565. eCollection 2025 Dec 11. PubMed 41020266.
Backbone
  Vector backbone: pAAV
  Vector type: AAV
Growth in bacteria
  Bacterial resistance: Ampicillin, 100 μg/mL
  Growth temperature: 37°C
  Growth strain: NEB Stable
  Copy number: High Copy
Gene/Insert
  Gene/Insert name: CasRx (alt name: RfxCas13d)
  gRNA/shRNA sequence: Unspecified
  Species: R. flavefaciens
  Mutation: No
  Promoter: CMV
  Cloning method: Restriction Enzyme; 5′ cloning site Unknown (unknown if destroyed)
Terms and licenses: Academic/Nonprofit Terms; Industry Terms: Not Available to Industry
How to cite: pAAV-U6-DR30(SapI)-CMV-intron-MCS-pA was a gift from Jonathan Ploski (Addgene plasmid # 192496 ; http://n2t.net/addgene:192496 ; RRID:Addgene_192496)
