[The description below was written by a language model from this plasmid's Addgene catalogue record and pLannotate feature annotations shown in this document.]
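Description:
pAAV-U6-DR30(SapI)-CMV-intron-MCS-pA is a 5.2 kb adeno-associated virus transfer plasmid built on a pAAV backbone. It is designed to supply a guide RNA for the RNA-targeting nuclease CasRx (RfxCas13d, from Ruminococcus flavefaciens) while leaving an empty expression cassette for a coding sequence of the user's choice. It is propagated in bacteria through a high-copy ColE1/pUC-type origin and selected with ampicillin via the β-lactamase gene. An f1 phage origin is also present in the backbone. AAV2 inverted terminal repeats flank the payload and direct its replication and packaging into AAV particles. One ITR is annotated intact, whereas the other is detected only as short fragments, which may reflect the difficulty of sequencing these structured repeats or a partial deletion.

Between the ITRs there are two transcription units. A human U6 RNA polymerase III promoter drives the 30-base processed RfxCas13d direct repeat. According to the construct name, this is followed by a SapI cloning site for inserting a spacer, and no spacer sequence is recorded. Downstream, the CMV immediate-early enhancer and promoter are followed by a chimeric intron region (CMV intron A and human β-globin intron fragments, with a short β-globin exon remnant). Introns of this kind generally improve mRNA processing and expression. Next come the multiple cloning site named in the title and the human growth hormone polyadenylation signal. A reverse-oriented SV40 poly(A) signal lies just before the 3′ ITR.

Although the catalogue lists CasRx as the insert, the feature table shows no Cas13d coding sequence. This agrees with the stated purpose of gRNA expression plus an MCS for a gene of interest.
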