Features (pLannotate 1.2.2; 20 found; start..end, strand, type, name):
      9..597     +  rep_origin     ori: high-copy-number ColE1/pMB1/pBR322/pUC origin of replication
    670..697     +  repeat_region  AAV2 ITR (fragment): inverted terminal repeat of adeno-associated virus serotype 2 inverted
    726..753     +  repeat_region  AAV2 ITR (fragment): inverted terminal repeat of adeno-associated virus serotype 2 inverted
    803..1043    +  promoter       U6 promoter: RNA polymerase III promoter for human U6 snRNA
   1053..1082    +  misc_RNA       RfxCas13d DR30: 5' processed 30-base direct repeat for an RfxCas13d gRNA (Konermann et al., 2018)
   1097..1114    +  terminator     CYC1 terminator (fragment): S. cerevisiae CYC1; transcription terminator for CYC1
   1182..1485    +  enhancer       CMV enhancer: human cytomegalovirus immediate early enhancer
   1486..1689    +  promoter       CMV promoter: human cytomegalovirus (CMV) immediate early promoter
   1838..1865    +  intron         CMV intron (fragment): modified intron A from human cytomegalovirus (CMV)
   1870..2216    +  intron         β-globin intron (fragment): internally truncated intron from human β-globin
   2214..2297    +  CDS            HBB (fragment): HBB_ATEBE - Experimental evidence at protein level: Swiss-Prot protein existence level 1. Involved in oxygen transport from the lung to the various peripheral tissues. From Ateles belzebuth (White-bellied spider monkey).
   2311..2787    +  polyA_signal   hGH poly(A) signal: human growth hormone polyadenylation signal
   2835..2969    -  polyA_signal   SV40 poly(A) signal: SV40 polyadenylation signal
   3083..3223    +  repeat_region  AAV2 ITR: inverted terminal repeat of adeno-associated virus serotype 2 inverted
   3228..3279    -  misc_feature   bom (fragment): basis of mobility region from pBR322
   3298..3753    +  rep_origin     f1 ori (sequence partly withheld): f1 bacteriophage origin of replication; arrow indicates direction of (+) strand synthesis
   3754..3803    -  misc_feature   bom (fragment): basis of mobility region from pBR322
   3905..3940    -  CDS            rop (fragment): Rop protein, which maintains plasmids at low copy number; rop
   4035..4139    +  promoter       AmpR promoter: bla
   4140..5000    +  CDS            AmpR: β-lactamase; bla; confers resistance to ampicillin, carbenicillin, and related antibiotics
>Addgene plasmid #192496 | pAAV-U6-DR30(SapI)-CMV-intron-MCS-pA | addgene full sequence | sequence record 380385 | Addgene NGS Result
GGATCTTCTTGAGATCCTTTTTTTCTGCGCGTAATCTGCTGCTTGCAAACAAAAAAACCACCGCTACCAG
CGGTGGTTTGTTTGCCGGATCAAGAGCTACCAACTCTTTTTCCGAAGGTAACTGGCTTCAGCAGAGCGCA
GATACCAAATACTGTTCTTCTAGTGTAGCCGTAGTTAGGCCACCACTTCAAGAACTCTGTAGCACCGCCT
ACATACCTCGCTCTGCTAATCCTGTTACCAGTGGCTGCTGCCAGTGGCGATAAGTCGTGTCTTACCGGGT
TGGACTCAAGACGATAGTTACCGGATAAGGCGCAGCGGTCGGGCTGAACGGGGGGTTCGTGCACACAGCC
CAGCTTGGAGCGAACGACCTACACCGAACTGAGATACCTACAGCGTGAGCTATGAGAAAGCGCCACGCTT
CCCGAAGGGAGAAAGGCGGACAGGTATCCGGTAAGCGGCAGGGTCGGAACAGGAGAGCGCACGAGGGAGC
TTCCAGGGGGAAACGCCTGGTATCTTTATAGTCCTGTCGGGTTTCGCCACCTCTGACTTGAGCGTCGATT
TTTGTGATGCTCGTCAGGGGGGCGGAGCCTATGGAAAAACGCCAGCAACGCGGCCTTTTTACGGTTCCTG
GCCTTTTGCTGGCCTTTTGCTCACATGTCCTGCAGGCAGCTGCGCGCTCGCTCGCTCACTGAGGCCGCCC
GGGCGTCGGGCGACCTTTGGTCGCCCGGCCTCAGTGAGCGAGCGAGCGCGCAGAGAGGGAGTGGCCAACT
CCATCACTAGGGGTTCCTGCGGCCGCACTAGCGAGGGCCTATTTCCCATGATTCCTTCATATTTGCATAT
ACGATACAAGGCTGTTAGAGAGATAATTGGAATTAATTTGACTGTAAACACAAAGATATTAGTACAAAAT
ACGTGACGTAGAAAGTAATAATTTCTTGGGTAGTTTGCAGTTTTAAAATTATGTTTTAAAATGGACTATC
ATATGCTTACCGTAACTTGAAAGTATTTCGATTTCTTGGCTTTATATATCTTGTGGAAAGGACGAAACAC
CGAACCCCTACCAACTGGTCGGGGTTTGAAACGGAAGAGCGAGCTCTTCTTTTTTTTCTGTACAACGCGT
CTAGTTATTAATAGTAATCAATTACGGGGTCATTAGTTCATAGCCCATATATGGAGTTCCGCGTTACATA
ACTTACGGTAAATGGCCCGCCTGGCTGACCGCCCAACGACCCCCGCCCATTGACGTCAATAATGACGTAT
GTTCCCATAGTAACGCCAATAGGGACTTTCCATTGACGTCAATGGGTGGAGTATTTACGGTAAACTGCCC
ACTTGGCAGTACATCAAGTGTATCATATGCCAAGTACGCCCCCTATTGACGTCAATGACGGTAAATGGCC
CGCCTGGCATTATGCCCAGTACATGACCTTATGGGACTTTCCTACTTGGCAGTACATCTACGTATTAGTC
ATCGCTATTACCATGGTGATGCGGTTTTGGCAGTACATCAATGGGCGTGGATAGCGGTTTGACTCACGGG
GATTTCCAAGTCTCCACCCCATTGACGTCAATGGGAGTTTGTTTTGGCACCAAAATCAACGGGACTTTCC
AAAATGTCGTAACAACTCCGCCCCATTGACGCAAATGGGCGGTAGGCGTGTACGGTGGGAGGTCTATATA
AGCAGAGCTCGTTTAGTGAACCGTCAGATCGCCTGGAGACGCCATCCACGCTGTTTTGACCTCCATAGAA
GACACCGGGACCGATCCAGCCTCCGCGGATTCGAATCCCGGCCGGGAACGGTGCATTGGAACGCGGATTC
CCCGTGCCAAGAGTGACGTAAGTACCGCCTATAGAGTCTATAGGCCCACAAAAAATGCTTTCTTCTTTTA
ATATACTTTTTTGTTTATCTTATTTCTAATACTTTCCCTAATCTCTTTCTTTCAGGGCAATAATGATACA
ATGTATCATGCCTCTTTGCACCATTCTAAAGAATAACAGTGATAATTTCTGGGTTAAGGCAATAGCAATA
TTTCTGCATATAAATATTTCTGCATATAAATTGTAACTGATGTAAGAGGTTTCATATTGCTAATAGCAGC
TACAATCCAGCTACCATTCTGCTTTTATTTTATGGTTGGGATAAGGCTGGATTATTCTGAGTCCAAGCTA
GGCCCTTTTGCTAATCATGTTCATACCTCTTATCTTCCTCCCACAGCTCCTGGGCAACGTGCTGGTCTGT
GTGCTGGCCCATCACTTTGGCAAAGAATTGGGATTCGAACATCGATTGAATTCTGCAGTCGGGGATCTAC
GGGTGGCATCCCTGTGACCCCTCCCCAGTGCCTCTCCTGGCCCTGGAAGTTGCCACTCCAGTGCCCACCA
GCCTTGTCCTAATAAAATTAAGTTGCATCATTTTGTCTGACTAGGTGTCCTTCTATAATATTATGGGGTG
GAGGGGGGTGGTATGGAGCAAGGGGCAAGTTGGGAAGACAACCTGTAGGGCCTGCGGGGTCTATTGGGAA
CCAAGCTGGAGTGCAGTGGCACAATCTTGGCTCACTGCAATCTCCGCCTCCTGGGTTCAAGCGATTCTCC
TGCCTCAGCCTCCCGAGTTGTTGGGATTCCAGGCATGCATGACCAGGCTCAGCTAATTTTTGTTTTTTTG
GTAGAGACGGGGTTTCACCATATTGGCCAGGCTGGTCTCCAACTCCTAATCTCAGGTGATCTACCCACCT
TGGCCTCCCAAATTGCTGGGATTACAGGCGTGAACCACTGCTCCCTTCCCTGTCCTTCTGATTTTGTAGG
TAACCGGGCCCAATGGCGCGCTAGATAATACGTAGATCCAGACATGATAAGATACATTGATGAGTTTGGA
CAAACCACAACTAGAATGCAGTGAAAAAAATGCTTTATTTGTGAAATTTGTGATGCTATTGCTTTATTTG
TAACCATTATAAGCTGCAATAAACAAGTTAACAACAACAATTGCATTCATTTTATGTTTCAGGTTCAGGG
GGAGGTGTGGGAGGTTTTTTAATTCTTGCGGCCGCGGCGGTACCGGTAACCACGTGCGGACCGAGCGGCC
GCAGGAACCCCTAGTGATGGAGTTGGCCACTCCCTCTCTGCGCGCTCGCTCGCTCACTGAGGCCGGGCGA
CCAAAGGTCGCCCGACGCCCGGGCTTTGCCCGGGCGGCCTCAGTGAGCGAGCGAGCGCGCAGCTGCCTGC
AGGGGCGCCTGATGCGGTATTTTCTCCTTACGCATCTGTGCGGTATTTCACACCGCATA
[95 nt withheld, positions 3280-3374]
T
[46 nt withheld, positions 3376-3421]
C
[141 nt withheld, positions 3423-3563]
CCTTTGACGTTGGAGTCCACGTTCTTT
[37 nt withheld, positions 3591-3627]
ACTCTATCTCGGGCTATTCTTTTGATTTATAAGGGATTTTGCCGATTTCGGTCTATTGGTTAAAAAATGA
GCTGATTTAACAAAAATTTAACGCGAATTTTAACAAAATATTAACGTTTACAATTTTATGGTGCACTCTC
AGTACAATCTGCTCTGATGCCGCATAGTTAAGCCAGCCCCGACACCCGCCAACACCCGCTGACGCGCCCT
GACGGGCTTGTCTGCTCCCGGCATCCGCTTACAGACAAGCTGTGACCGTCTCCGGGAGCTGCATGTGTCA
GAGGTTTTCACCGTCATCACCGAAACGCGCGAGACGAAAGGGCCTCGTGATACGCCTATTTTTATAGGTT
AATGTCATGATAATAATGGTTTCTTAGACGTCAGGTGGCACTTTTCGGGGAAATGTGCGCGGAACCCCTA
TTTGTTTATTTTTCTAAATACATTCAAATATGTATCCGCTCATGAGACAATAACCCTGATAAATGCTTCA
ATAATATTGAAAAAGGAAGAGTATGAGTATTCAACATTTCCGTGTCGCCCTTATTCCCTTTTTTGCGGCA
TTTTGCCTTCCTGTTTTTGCTCACCCAGAAACGCTGGTGAAAGTAAAAGATGCTGAAGATCAGTTGGGTG
CACGAGTGGGTTACATCGAACTGGATCTCAACAGCGGTAAGATCCTTGAGAGTTTTCGCCCCGAAGAACG
TTTTCCAATGATGAGCACTTTTAAAGTTCTGCTATGTGGCGCGGTATTATCCCGTATTGACGCCGGGCAA
GAGCAACTCGGTCGCCGCATACACTATTCTCAGAATGACTTGGTTGAGTACTCACCAGTCACAGAAAAGC
ATCTTACGGATGGCATGACAGTAAGAGAATTATGCAGTGCTGCCATAACCATGAGTGATAACACTGCGGC
CAACTTACTTCTGACAACGATCGGAGGACCGAAGGAGCTAACCGCTTTTTTGCACAACATGGGGGATCAT
GTAACTCGCCTTGATCGTTGGGAACCGGAGCTGAATGAAGCCATACCAAACGACGAGCGTGACACCACGA
TGCCTGTAGCAATGGCAACAACGTTGCGCAAACTATTAACTGGCGAACTACTTACTCTAGCTTCCCGGCA
ACAATTAATAGACTGGATGGAGGCGGATAAAGTTGCAGGACCACTTCTGCGCTCGGCCCTTCCGGCTGGC
TGGTTTATTGCTGATAAATCTGGAGCCGGTGAGCGTGGGTCTCGCGGTATCATTGCAGCACTGGGGCCAG
ATGGTAAGCCCTCCCGTATCGTAGTTATCTACACGACGGGGAGTCAGGCAACTATGGATGAACGAAATAG
ACAGATCGCTGAGATAGGTGCCTCACTGATTAAGCATTGGTAACTGTCAGACCAAGTTTACTCATATATA
CTTTAGATTGATTTAAAACTTCATTTTTAATTTAAAAGGATCTAGGTGAAGATCCTTTTTGATAATCTCA
TGACCAAAATCCCTTAACGTGAGTTTTCGTTCCACTGAGCGTCAGACCCCGTAGAAAAGATCAAA
